>Addgene plasmid #121691 | IG603: pMVP (L1-L4) TRE promoter | addgene full sequence | sequence record 237028 | Addgene NGS Result
CTTTCCTGCGTTATCCCCTGATTCTGTGGATAACCGTATTACCGCCTTTGAGTGAGCTGATACCGCTCGC
CGCAGCCGAACGACCGAGCGCAGCGAGTCAGTGAGCGAGGAAGCGGAAGAGCGCCCAATACGCAAACCGC
CTCTCCCCGCGCGTTGGCCGATTCATTAATGCAGCTGGCACGACAGGTTTCCCGACTGGAAAGCGGGCAG
TGAGCGCAACGCAATTAATACGCGTACCGCTAGCCAGGAAGAGTTTGTAGAAACGCAAAAAGGCCATCCG
TCAGGATGGCCTTCTGCTTAGTTTGATGCCTGGCAGTTTATGGCGGGCGTCCTGCCCGCCACCCTCCGGG
CCGTTGCTTCACAACGTTCAAATCCGCTCCCGGCGGATTTGTCCTACTCAGGAGAGCGTTCACCGACAAA
CAACAGATAAAACGAAAGGCCCAGTCTTCCGACTGAGCCTTTCGTTTTATTTGATGCCTGGCAGTTCCCT
ACTCTCGCGTTAACGCTAGCATGGATGTTTTCCCAGTCACGACGTTGTAAAACGACGGCCAGTCTTAAGC
TCGGGCCCCAAATAATGATTTTATTTTGACTGATAGTGACCTGTTCGTTGCAACAAATTGATGAGCAATG
CTTTTTTATAATGCCAACTTTGTACAAAAAAGCAGGCTGCCTCGAGTTTACTCCCTATCAGTGATAGAGA
ACGTATGTCGAGTTTACTCCCTATCAGTGATAGAGAACGATGTCGAGTTTACTCCCTATCAGTGATAGAG
AACGTATGTCGAGTTTACTCCCTATCAGTGATAGAGAACGTATGTCGAGTTTACTCCCTATCAGTGATAG
AGAACGTATGTCGAGTTTATCCCTATCAGTGATAGAGAACGTATGTCGAGTTTACTCCCTATCAGTGATA
GAGAACGTATGTCGAGGTAGGCGTGTACGGTGGGAGGCCTATATAAGCAGAGCTCGTTTAGTGAACCGTC
AGATCGCCTGGAGAATTGGATCCAACCCAACTTTTCTATACAAAGTTGGCATTATAAGAAAGCATTGCTT
ATCAATTTGTTGCAACGAACAGGTCACTATCAGTCAAAATAAAATCATTATTTGCCATCCAGCTGCAGGG
CGGCCGCGATATCCCCTATAGTGAGTCGTATTACATGGTCATAGCTGTTTCCTGGCAGCTCTGGCCCGTG
TCTCAAAATCTCTGATGTTACATTGCACAAGATAAAAATATATCATCATGAACAATAAAACTGTCTGCTT
ACATAAACAGTAATACAAGGGGTGTTATGAGCCATATTCAACGGGAAACGTCGAGGCCGCGATTAAATTC
CAACATGGATGCTGATTTATATGGGTATAAATGGGCTCGCGATAATGTCGGGCAATCAGGTGCGACAATC
TATCGCTTGTATGGGAAGCCCGATGCGCCAGAGTTGTTTCTGAAACATGGCAAAGGTAGCGTTGCCAATG
ATGTTACAGATGAGATGGTCAGACTAAACTGGCTGACGGAATTTATGCCTCTTCCGACCATCAAGCATTT
TATCCGTACTCCTGATGATGCATGGTTACTCACCACTGCGATCCCCGGAAAAACAGCATTCCAGGTATTA
GAAGAATATCCTGATTCAGGTGAAAATATTGTTGATGCGCTGGCAGTGTTCCTGCGCCGGTTGCATTCGA
TTCCTGTTTGTAATTGTCCTTTTAACAGCGATCGCGTATTTCGTCTCGCTCAGGCGCAATCACGAATGAA
TAACGGTTTGGTTGATGCGAGTGATTTTGATGACGAGCGTAATGGCTGGCCTGTTGAACAAGTCTGGAAA
GAAATGCATAAACTTTTGCCATTCTCACCGGATTCAGTCGTCACTCATGGTGATTTCTCACTTGATAACC
TTATTTTTGACGAGGGGAAATTAATAGGTTGTATTGATGTTGGACGAGTCGGAATCGCAGACCGATACCA
GGATCTTGCCATCCTATGGAACTGCCTCGGTGAGTTTTCTCCTTCATTACAGAAACGGCTTTTTCAAAAA
TATGGTATTGATAATCCTGATATGAATAAATTGCAGTTTCATTTGATGCTCGATGAGTTTTTCTAATCAG
AATTGGTTAATTGGTTGTAACACTGGCAGAGCATTACGCTGACTTGACGGGACGGCGCAAGCTCATGACC
AAAATCCCTTAACGTGAGTTACGCGTCGTTCCACTGAGCGTCAGACCCCGTAGAAAAGATCAAAGGATCT
TCTTGAGATCCTTTTTTTCTGCGCGTAATCTGCTGCTTGCAAACAAAAAAACCACCGCTACCAGCGGTGG
TTTGTTTGCCGGATCAAGAGCTACCAACTCTTTTTCCGAAGGTAACTGGCTTCAGCAGAGCGCAGATACC
AAATACTGTTCTTCTAGTGTAGCCGTAGTTAGGCCACCACTTCAAGAACTCTGTAGCACCGCCTACATAC
CTCGCTCTGCTAATCCTGTTACCAGTGGCTGCTGCCAGTGGCGATAAGTCGTGTCTTACCGGGTTGGACT
CAAGACGATAGTTACCGGATAAGGCGCAGCGGTCGGGCTGAACGGGGGGTTCGTGCACACAGCCCAGCTT
GGAGCGAACGACCTACACCGAACTGAGATACCTACAGCGTGAGCTATGAGAAAGCGCCACGCTTCCCGAA
GGGAGAAAGGCGGACAGGTATCCGGTAAGCGGCAGGGTCGGAACAGGAGAGCGCACGAGGGAGCTTCCAG
GGGGAAACGCCTGGTATCTTTATAGTCCTGTCGGGTTTCGCCACCTCTGACTTGAGCGTCGATTTTTGTG
ATGCTCGTCAGGGGGGCGGAGCCTATGGAAAAACGCCAGCAACGCGGCCTTTTTACGGTTCCTGGCCTTT
TGCTGGCCTTTTGCTCACATGTT
Features (pLannotate 1.2.2; 10 found; start..end, strand, type, name):
    121..213     +  CDS            lacI (fragment): lac repressor; lacI; The lac repressor binds to the lac operator to inhibit transcription in E. coli. This inhibition can be relieved by adding lactose or isopropyl-β-D-thiogalactopyranoside (IPTG).
    268..295     -  terminator     rrnB T2 terminator: transcription terminator T2 from the E. coli rrnB gene
    427..470     +  terminator     rrnB T1 terminator: Escherichia coli rrnB; transcription terminator T1 from the E. coli rrnB gene
    517..553     -  CDS            lacZα (fragment): LacZα fragment of β-galactosidase; lacZ fragment
    569..668     +  protein_bind   attL1: mutant version of attL; recombination site for the Gateway® LR reaction LR Clonase™
    674..988     +  promoter       tight TRE promoter: Tet-responsive promoter PTight, consisting of seven tet operator sequences followed by the minimal CMV promoter
   1008..1103    -  protein_bind   attL4: mutant version of attL; recombination site for the Gateway® LR reaction LR Clonase™
   1135..1153    -  promoter       T7 promoter: promoter for bacteriophage T7 RNA polymerase
   1287..2096    +  CDS            KanR: aminoglycoside phosphotransferase; aph(3')-Ia; confers resistance to kanamycin in bacteria or G418 (Geneticin®) in eukaryotes
   2243..2831    +  rep_origin     ori: high-copy-number ColE1/pMB1/pBR322/pUC origin of replication
