[The description below was written by a language model from this plasmid's Addgene catalogue record and pLannotate feature annotations shown in this document.]
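Description:
IG603: pMVP (L1-L4) TRE promoter is a small Gateway entry plasmid (about 2.9 kb) built on the Invitrogen pDONR221 P1-P4 backbone. It belongs to the pMVP modular cloning platform, where it serves as the promoter-donating module for three-component MultiSite Gateway Pro assemblies. It is maintained in E. coli at high copy through a ColE1/pUC-type origin and selected with kanamycin via the aph(3')-Ia resistance gene. The remaining annotated backbone elements are typical of pDONR vectors: rrnB T1 and T2 transcription terminators upstream of the cassette, which insulate the insert from read-through transcription, a T7 promoter next to the attL4 side, and short lacI and lacZα fragments that are vestigial sequence rather than functional genes.

The payload is a synthetic insert of roughly 0.3 kb carrying the tight tetracycline-responsive element (TRE) promoter, which the depositor notes was amplified from the Clontech PTight promoter. It consists of seven tet operator repeats fused to a minimal CMV promoter. It therefore has low basal activity and is switched on only when a tetracycline-controlled transactivator (tTA or rtTA) binds, allowing doxycycline-regulated expression in mammalian cells. The promoter is flanked by attL1 and attL4, so an LR Clonase reaction places it in the first position of the assembly, upstream of the compatible entry modules that supply the other two positions, within a destination vector. No coding sequence or transactivator is present on this plasmid; it supplies only the inducible promoter. It is used to build custom transgene expression constructs, including those for the dCas9-based epigenome editing applications described for the platform.
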