Addgene plasmid #121691: IG603: pMVP (L1-L4) TRE promoter
Purpose: pMVP L1-L4 entry plasmid, contains TRE promoter for 3-component MultiSite Gateway Pro assembly
Depositing lab: Christopher Newgard. Depositing organization: Duke University. Publication: Creation of versatile cloning platforms for transgene expression and dCas9-based epigenome editing. Haldeman JM, Conway AE, Arlotto ME, Slentz DH, Muoio DM, Becker TC, Newgard CB. Nucleic Acids Res. 2018 Dec 27. pii: 5264291. doi: 10.1093/nar/gky1286. PubMed 30590691.
Backbone
  Vector backbone: pDONR221 P1-P4
  Backbone manufacturer: Invitrogen
  Backbone size w/o insert (bp): 2557
  Vector type: Synthetic Biology ; pMVP Gateway Entry Plasmid
Growth in bacteria
  Bacterial resistance: Kanamycin, 50 μg/mL
  Growth temperature: 37°C
  Growth strain: DH5alpha
  Copy number: High Copy
Gene/Insert
  Gene/Insert name: TRE promoter
  Species: Synthetic
  Insert size (bp): 336
  Cloning method: Gateway Cloning
  Sequencing primers: 5′ M13F; 3′ M13R
Terms and licenses: Academic/Nonprofit Terms; Industry Terms: Not Available to Industry
Depositor comments: TRE promoter sequence PCR'd from PTight promoter (Clontech)
How to cite: IG603: pMVP (L1-L4) TRE promoter was a gift from Christopher Newgard (Addgene plasmid # 121691 ; http://n2t.net/addgene:121691 ; RRID:Addgene_121691)
